Addgene plasmid #140098: pDECKO_mCherry_Rat_cebp-alfa
Purpose: CRISPR-Cas9 library validation (positive control)
Depositing lab: Roderic Guigo. Depositing organization: Centre for Genomic Regulation (CRG). Publication: Paired guide RNA CRISPR-Cas9 screening for protein-coding genes and lncRNAs involved in transdifferentiation of human B-cells to macrophages. Arnan C, Ullrich S, Pulido-Quetglas C, Nurtdinov R, Esteban A, Blanco-Fernandez J, Aparicio-Prat E, Johnson R, Perez-Lluch S, Guigo R. BMC Genomics. 2022 May 26;23(1):402. doi: 10.1186/s12864-022-08612-7. PubMed 35619054.
Backbone
  Vector backbone: pDECKO_mCherry
  Vector type: Lentiviral
  Selectable markers: Puromycin
Growth in bacteria
  Bacterial resistance: Ampicillin, 100 μg/mL
  Growth temperature: 37°C
  Growth strain: NEB Stable
  Copy number: High Copy
Gene/Insert
  Gene/Insert name: gRNA1+scaffold+H1promoter+gRNA2
  gRNA/shRNA sequence: 2 guide RNAs against Rat_cebp-alfa
  Promoter: gRNA1 under U6 and gRNA2 under H1
  Cloning method: Gibson Cloning
  Sequencing primers: 5′ GTACAAAATACGTGACGTAG
Terms and licenses: Academic/Nonprofit Terms; Industry Terms: Not Available to Industry
How to cite: pDECKO_mCherry_Rat_cebp-alfa was a gift from Roderic Guigo (Addgene plasmid # 140098 ; http://n2t.net/addgene:140098 ; RRID:Addgene_140098)
