[The description below was written by a language model from this plasmid's Addgene catalogue record and pLannotate feature annotations shown in this document.]
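Description:
pDECKO_mCherry_Rat_cebp-alfa is a lentiviral paired-guide CRISPR plasmid built on the pDECKO_mCherry backbone. It is maintained in E. coli as a high-copy plasmid through a ColE1/pUC-type origin and an ampicillin resistance gene, and it also carries an f1 origin and an SV40 origin. The viral portion has a third-generation, self-inactivating layout. An RSV promoter drives a truncated HIV-1 5' LTR, followed by the Ψ packaging signal with a partial gag region, the Rev response element, a cPPT/CTS, a WPRE and a ΔU3 3' LTR with a downstream SV40 polyadenylation signal. No packaging or envelope genes appear in the feature table, so those functions would have to come from other plasmids.

The insert, assembled by Gibson cloning, consists of a first guide, an S. pyogenes Cas9 gRNA scaffold, the H1 promoter and a second guide, placed so that two guide RNAs are made from one provirus. Guide 1 is transcribed from the human U6 promoter and guide 2 from H1, and each is followed by its own scaffold. Both guides target rat Cebp-alfa (C/EBPα). Paired guides of this type are generally used to cut at two sites and delete the intervening segment, although the record does not state the intended deletion.

Downstream, an EF-1α promoter with its truncated intron drives a puromycin resistance gene followed by mCherry, allowing drug selection and red fluorescent tracking of transduced cells. The linker between these two coding regions is not annotated. No Cas9 gene is annotated, so the nuclease must be supplied separately. The record lists the plasmid as a positive control for validating a CRISPR-Cas9 library, associated with a paired-guide screen for genes and lncRNAs involved in transdifferentiation of human B cells to macrophages.
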