Features (pLannotate 1.2.2; 33 found; start..end, strand, type, name):
     14..80      +  CDS            small t antigen (fragment): SV40 (simian virus 40) small t antigen
    106..317     +  promoter       EF-1α core promoter: core promoter for human elongation factor EF-1α
    318..426     +  intron         EF-1α intron A (fragment): intron upstream of the start codon of human EF-1α
   1052..1255    +  intron         EF-1α intron A: truncated intron upstream of the start codon of human EF-1α
   1277..1873    +  CDS            PuroR (fragment): puromycin N-acetyltransferase; pac from Streptomyces; confers resistance to puromycin
   1949..2656    +  CDS            mCherry: mCherry is a basic (constitutively fluorescent) red fluorescent protein published in 2004, derived from Discosoma sp.. It is reported to be a very rapidly-maturing monomer with low acid sensitivity.
   2675..3263    +  misc_feature   WPRE: woodchuck hepatitis virus posttranscriptional regulatory element
   3314..3333    +  misc_feature   cPPT/CTS (fragment): central polypurine tract and central termination sequence of HIV-1
   3335..3568    +  LTR            3' LTR (ΔU3): self-inactivating 3' long terminal repeat (LTR) from HIV-1
   3646..3767    +  polyA_signal   SV40 poly(A) signal: SV40 polyadenylation signal
   3807..3942    +  rep_origin     SV40 ori: SV40 origin of replication
   3963..3981    -  promoter       T7 promoter: promoter for bacteriophage T7 RNA polymerase
   3989..4144    +  CDS            lacZα (fragment): LacZα fragment of β-galactosidase; lacZ fragment
   4149..4577    +  rep_origin     f1 ori (sequence partly withheld): f1 bacteriophage origin of replication; arrow indicates direction of (+) strand synthesis
   4630..4734    +  promoter       AmpR promoter: bla
   4735..5595    +  CDS            AmpR: β-lactamase; bla; confers resistance to ampicillin, carbenicillin, and related antibiotics
   5766..6354    +  rep_origin     ori: high-copy-number ColE1/pMB1/pBR322/pUC origin of replication
   6537..6629    +  CDS            lacI (fragment): lac repressor; lacI; The lac repressor binds to the lac operator to inhibit transcription in E. coli. This inhibition can be relieved by adding lactose or isopropyl-β-D-thiogalactopyranoside (IPTG).
   6642..6663    +  protein_bind   CAP binding site: CAP binding activates transcription in the presence of cAMP. E. coli catabolite activator protein
   6678..6708    +  promoter       lac promoter: promoter for the E. coli lac operon
   6716..6732    +  protein_bind   lac operator: The lac repressor binds to the lac operator to inhibit transcription in E. coli. This inhibition can be relieved by adding lactose or isopropyl-β-D-thiogalactopyranoside (IPTG). lac repressor encoded by lacI
   6777..6795    +  promoter       T3 promoter: promoter for bacteriophage T3 RNA polymerase
   6823..7049    +  promoter       RSV promoter: Rous sarcoma virus enhancer/promoter
   7050..7230    +  LTR            5' LTR (truncated): truncated 5' long terminal repeat (LTR) from HIV-1
   7277..7402    +  misc_feature   HIV-1 Ψ: packaging signal of human immunodeficiency virus type 1
   7386..7749    +  CDS            HIV-1 gag (fragment): gag protein from human immunodeficiency virus 1; gag
   7895..8128    +  misc_feature   RRE: The Rev response element (RRE) of HIV-1 allows for Rev-dependent mRNA export from the nucleus to the cytoplasm.
   8505..8531    +  CDS            Rev (fragment): human immunodeficiency virus 1 (HIV-1) Rev protein; rev; enhances nuclear export of unspliced and incompletely spliced viral mRNAs
   8535..8775    +  promoter       U6 promoter: RNA polymerase III promoter for human U6 snRNA
   8806..8881    +  misc_RNA       gRNA scaffold: guide RNA scaffold for the Streptococcus pyogenes CRISPR/Cas9 system
   8888..9102    +  promoter       H1 promoter: human H1 RNA promoter
   9131..9206    +  misc_RNA       gRNA scaffold: guide RNA scaffold for the Streptococcus pyogenes CRISPR/Cas9 system
   9262..9379    +  misc_feature   cPPT/CTS: central polypurine tract and central termination sequence of HIV-1
>Addgene plasmid #140098 | pDECKO_mCherry_Rat_cebp-alfa | depositor full sequence | sequence record 276480 | pDECKO_mCherry_Rat_cebp-alfa sequence 9431 bps
CCCGGGTGCAAAGATGGATAAAGTTTTAAACAGAGAGGAATCTTTGCAGCTAATGGACCTTCTAGGTCTT
GAAAGGAGTGGGAATTGGCTCCGGTGCCCGTCAGTGGGCAGAGCGCACATCGCCCACAGTCCCCGAGAAG
TTGGGGGGAGGGGTCGGCAATTGATCCGGTGCCTAGAGAAGGTGGCGCGGGGTAAACTGGGAAAGTGATG
TCGTGTACTGGCTCCGCCTTTTTCCCGAGGGTGGGGGAGAACCGTATATAAGTGCAGTAGTCGCCGTGAA
CGTTCTTTTTCGCAACGGGTTTGCCGCCAGAACACAGGTAAGTGCCGTGTGTGGTTCCCGCGGGCCTGGC
CTCTTTACGGGTTATGGCCCTTGCGTGCCTTGAATTACTTCCACTGGCTGCAGTACGTGATTCTTGATCC
CGAGCTTCGGGTTGGAAGTGGGTGGGAGAGTTCGAGGCCTTGCGCTTAAGGAGCCCCTTCGCCTCGTGCT
TGAGTTGAGGCCTGGCCTGGGCGCTGGGGCCGCCGCGTGCGAATCTGGTGGCACCTTCGCGCCTGTCTCG
CTGCTTTCGATAAGTCTCTAGCCATTTAAAATTTTTGATGACCTGCTGCGACGCTTTTTTTCTGGCAAGA
TAGTCTTGTAAATGCGGGCCAAGATCTGCACACTGGTATTTCGGTTTTTGGGGCCGCGGGCGGCGACGGG
GCCCGTGCGTCCCAGCGCACATGTTCGGCGAGGCGGGGCCTGCGAGCGCGGCCACCGAGAATCGGACGGG
GGTAGTCTCAAGCTGGCCGGCCTGCTCTGGTGCCTGGCCTCGCGCCGCCGTGTATCGCCCCGCCCTGGGC
GGCAAGGCTGGCCCGGTCGGCACCAGTTGCGTGAGCGGAAAGATGGCCGCTTCCCGGCCCTGCTGCAGGG
AGCTCAAAATGGAGGACGCGGCGCTCGGGAGAGCGGGCGGGTGAGTCACCCACACAAAGGAAAAGGGCCT
TTCCGTCCTCAGCCGTCGCTTCATGTGACTCCACGGAGTACCGGGCGCCGTCCAGGCACCTCGATTAGTT
CTCGAGCTTTTGGAGTACGTCGTCTTTAGGTTGGGGGGAGGGGTTTTATGCGATGGAGTTTCCCCACACT
GAGTGGGTGGAGACTGAAGTTAGGCCAGCTTGGCACTTGATGTAATTCTCCTTGGAATTTGCCCTTTTTG
AGTTTGGATCTTGGTTCATTCTCAAGCCTCAGACAGTGGTTCAAAGTTTTTTTCTTCCATTTCAGGTGTC
GTGACGTACGGCCACCATGACCGAGTACAAGCCCACGGTGCGCCTCGCCACCCGCGACGACGTCCCCAGG
GCCGTACGCACCCTCGCCGCCGCGTTCGCCGACTACCCCGCCACGCGCCACACCGTCGATCCGGACCGCC
ACATCGAGCGGGTCACCGAGCTGCAAGAACTCTTCCTCACGCGCGTCGGGCTCGACATCGGCAAGGTGTG
GGTCGCGGACGACGGCGCCGCCGTGGCGGTCTGGACCACGCCGGAGAGCGTCGAAGCGGGGGCGGTGTTC
GCCGAGATCGGCCCGCGCATGGCCGAGTTGAGCGGTTCCCGGCTGGCCGCGCAGCAACAGATGGAAGGCC
TCCTGGCGCCGCACCGGCCCAAGGAGCCCGCGTGGTTCCTGGCCACCGTCGGAGTCTCGCCCGACCACCA
GGGCAAGGGTCTGGGCAGCGCCGTCGTGCTCCCCGGAGTGGAGGCGGCCGAGCGCGCCGGGGTGCCCGCC
TTCCTGGAGACCTCCGCGCCCCGCAACCTCCCCTTCTACGAGCGGCTCGGCTTCACCGTCACCGCCGACG
TCGAGGTGCCCGAAGGACCGCGCACCTGGTGCATGACCCGCAAGCCCGGTGCCGGATCGGGAGAGGGCAG
AGGAAGTCTGCTAACATGCGGTGACGTCGAGGAGAATCCTGGCCCACCGGTCGCCACCATGGTGAGCAAG
GGCGAGGAGGATAACATGGCCATCATCAAGGAGTTCATGCGCTTCAAGGTGCACATGGAGGGCTCCGTGA
ACGGCCACGAGTTCGAGATCGAGGGCGAGGGCGAGGGCCGCCCCTACGAGGGCACCCAGACCGCCAAGCT
GAAGGTGACCAAGGGTGGCCCCCTGCCCTTCGCCTGGGACATCCTGTCCCCTCAGTTCATGTACGGCTCC
AAGGCCTACGTGAAGCACCCCGCCGACATCCCCGACTACTTGAAGCTGTCCTTCCCCGAGGGCTTCAAGT
GGGAGCGCGTGATGAACTTCGAGGACGGCGGCGTGGTGACCGTGACCCAGGACTCCTCCCTGCAGGACGG
CGAGTTCATCTACAAGGTGAAGCTGCGCGGCACCAACTTCCCCTCCGACGGCCCCGTAATGCAGAAGAAG
ACCATGGGCTGGGAGGCCTCCTCCGAGCGGATGTACCCCGAGGACGGCGCCCTGAAGGGCGAGATCAAGC
AGAGGCTGAAGCTGAAGGACGGCGGCCACTACGACGCTGAGGTCAAGACCACCTACAAGGCCAAGAAGCC
CGTGCAGCTGCCCGGCGCCTACAACGTCAACATCAAGTTGGACATCACCTCCCACAACGAGGACTACACC
ATCGTGGAACAGTACGAACGCGCCGAGGGCCGCCACTCCACCGGCGGCATGGACGAGCTGTACAAGTAAA
CGCGTTAAGTCGACAATCAACCTCTGGATTACAAAATTTGTGAAAGATTGACTGGTATTCTTAACTATGT
TGCTCCTTTTACGCTATGTGGATACGCTGCTTTAATGCCTTTGTATCATGCTATTGCTTCCCGTATGGCT
TTCATTTTCTCCTCCTTGTATAAATCCTGGTTGCTGTCTCTTTATGAGGAGTTGTGGCCCGTTGTCAGGC
AACGTGGCGTGGTGTGCACTGTGTTTGCTGACGCAACCCCCACTGGTTGGGGCATTGCCACCACCTGTCA
GCTCCTTTCCGGGACTTTCGCTTTCCCCCTCCCTATTGCCACGGCGGAACTCATCGCCGCCTGCCTTGCC
CGCTGCTGGACAGGGGCTCGGCTGTTGGGCACTGACAATTCCGTGGTGTTGTCGGGGAAATCATCGTCCT
TTCCTTGGCTGCTCGCCTGTGTTGCCACCTGGATTCTGCGCGGGACGTCCTTCTGCTACGTCCCTTCGGC
CCTCAATCCAGCGGACCTTCCTTCCCGCGGCCTGCTGCCGGCTCTGCGGCCTCTTCCGCGTCTTCGCCTT
CGCCCTCAGACGAGTCGGATCTCCCTTTGGGCCGCCTCCCCGCGTCGACTTTAAGACCAATGACTTACAA
GGCAGCTGTAGATCTTAGCCACTTTTTAAAAGAAAAGGGGGGACTGGAAGGGCTAATTCACTCCCAACGA
AGACAAGATCTGCTTTTTGCTTGTACTGGGTCTCTCTGGTTAGACCAGATCTGAGCCTGGGAGCTCTCTG
GCTAACTAGGGAACCCACTGCTTAAGCCTCAATAAAGCTTGCCTTGAGTGCTTCAAGTAGTGTGTGCCCG
TCTGTTGTGTGACTCTGGTAACTAGAGATCCCTCAGACCCTTTTAGTCAGTGTGGAAAATCTCTAGCAGT
ACGTATAGTAGTTCATGTCATCTTATTATTCAGTATTTATAACTTGCAAAGAAATGAATATCAGAGAGTG
AGAGGAACTTGTTTATTGCAGCTTATAATGGTTACAAATAAAGCAATAGCATCACAAATTTCACAAATAA
AGCATTTTTTTCACTGCATTCTAGTTGTGGTTTGTCCAAACTCATCAATGTATCTTATCATGTCTGGCTC
TAGCTATCCCGCCCCTAACTCCGCCCATCCCGCCCCTAACTCCGCCCAGTTCCGCCCATTCTCCGCCCCA
TGGCTGACTAATTTTTTTTATTTATGCAGAGGCCGAGGCCGCCTCGGCCTCTGAGCTATTCCAGAAGTAG
TGAGGAGGCTTTTTTGGAGGCCTAGGGACGTACCCAATTCGCCCTATAGTGAGTCGTATTACGCGCGCTC
ACTGGCCGTCGTTTTACAACGTCGTGACTGGGAAAACCCTGGCGTTACCCAACTTAATCGCCTTGCAGCA
CATCCCCCTTTCGCCAGCTGGCGTAATAGCGAAGAGGCCCGCACCGATCGCCCTTCCCAACAGTTGCGCA
GCCTGAATGGCGAATGGG
[124 nt withheld, positions 4149-4272]
C
[91 nt withheld, positions 4274-4364]
A
[49 nt withheld, positions 4366-4414]
CCTTTGACGTTGGAGTCCACGTTCTTT
[37 nt withheld, positions 4442-4478]
ACCCTATCTCGGTCTATTCTTTTGATTTATAAGGGATTTTGCCGATTTCGGCCTATTGGTTAAAAAATGA
GCTGATTTAACAAAAATTTAACGCGAATTTTAACAAAATATTAACGCTTACAATTTAGGTGGCACTTTTC
GGGGAAATGTGCGCGGAACCCCTATTTGTTTATTTTTCTAAATACATTCAAATATGTATCCGCTCATGAG
ACAATAACCCTGATAAATGCTTCAATAATATTGAAAAAGGAAGAGTATGAGTATTCAACATTTCCGTGTC
GCCCTTATTCCCTTTTTTGCGGCATTTTGCCTTCCTGTTTTTGCTCACCCAGAAACGCTGGTGAAAGTAA
AAGATGCTGAAGATCAGTTGGGTGCACGAGTGGGTTACATCGAACTGGATCTCAACAGCGGTAAGATCCT
TGAGAGTTTTCGCCCCGAAGAACGTTTTCCAATGATGAGCACTTTTAAAGTTCTGCTATGTGGCGCGGTA
TTATCCCGTATTGACGCCGGGCAAGAGCAACTCGGTCGCCGCATACACTATTCTCAGAATGACTTGGTTG
AGTACTCACCAGTCACAGAAAAGCATCTTACGGATGGCATGACAGTAAGAGAATTATGCAGTGCTGCCAT
AACCATGAGTGATAACACTGCGGCCAACTTACTTCTGACAACGATCGGAGGACCGAAGGAGCTAACCGCT
TTTTTGCACAACATGGGGGATCATGTAACTCGCCTTGATCGTTGGGAACCGGAGCTGAATGAAGCCATAC
CAAACGACGAGCGTGACACCACGATGCCTGTAGCAATGGCAACAACGTTGCGCAAACTATTAACTGGCGA
ACTACTTACTCTAGCTTCCCGGCAACAATTAATAGACTGGATGGAGGCGGATAAAGTTGCAGGACCACTT
CTGCGCTCGGCCCTTCCGGCTGGCTGGTTTATTGCTGATAAATCTGGAGCCGGTGAGCGTGGGTCTCGCG
GTATCATTGCAGCACTGGGGCCAGATGGTAAGCCCTCCCGTATCGTAGTTATCTACACGACGGGGAGTCA
GGCAACTATGGATGAACGAAATAGACAGATCGCTGAGATAGGTGCCTCACTGATTAAGCATTGGTAACTG
TCAGACCAAGTTTACTCATATATACTTTAGATTGATTTAAAACTTCATTTTTAATTTAAAAGGATCTAGG
TGAAGATCCTTTTTGATAATCTCATGACCAAAATCCCTTAACGTGAGTTTTCGTTCCACTGAGCGTCAGA
CCCCGTAGAAAAGATCAAAGGATCTTCTTGAGATCCTTTTTTTCTGCGCGTAATCTGCTGCTTGCAAACA
AAAAAACCACCGCTACCAGCGGTGGTTTGTTTGCCGGATCAAGAGCTACCAACTCTTTTTCCGAAGGTAA
CTGGCTTCAGCAGAGCGCAGATACCAAATACTGTTCTTCTAGTGTAGCCGTAGTTAGGCCACCACTTCAA
GAACTCTGTAGCACCGCCTACATACCTCGCTCTGCTAATCCTGTTACCAGTGGCTGCTGCCAGTGGCGAT
AAGTCGTGTCTTACCGGGTTGGACTCAAGACGATAGTTACCGGATAAGGCGCAGCGGTCGGGCTGAACGG
GGGGTTCGTGCACACAGCCCAGCTTGGAGCGAACGACCTACACCGAACTGAGATACCTACAGCGTGAGCT
ATGAGAAAGCGCCACGCTTCCCGAAGGGAGAAAGGCGGACAGGTATCCGGTAAGCGGCAGGGTCGGAACA
GGAGAGCGCACGAGGGAGCTTCCAGGGGGAAACGCCTGGTATCTTTATAGTCCTGTCGGGTTTCGCCACC
TCTGACTTGAGCGTCGATTTTTGTGATGCTCGTCAGGGGGGCGGAGCCTATGGAAAAACGCCAGCAACGC
GGCCTTTTTACGGTTCCTGGCCTTTTGCTGGCCTTTTGCTCACATGTTCTTTCCTGCGTTATCCCCTGAT
TCTGTGGATAACCGTATTACCGCCTTTGAGTGAGCTGATACCGCTCGCCGCAGCCGAACGACCGAGCGCA
GCGAGTCAGTGAGCGAGGAAGCGGAAGAGCGCCCAATACGCAAACCGCCTCTCCCCGCGCGTTGGCCGAT
TCATTAATGCAGCTGGCACGACAGGTTTCCCGACTGGAAAGCGGGCAGTGAGCGCAACGCAATTAATGTG
AGTTAGCTCACTCATTAGGCACCCCAGGCTTTACACTTTATGCTTCCGGCTCGTATGTTGTGTGGAATTG
TGAGCGGATAACAATTTCACACAGGAAACAGCTATGACCATGATTACGCCAAGCGCGCAATTAACCCTCA
CTAAAGGGAACAAAAGCTGGAGCTGCAAGCTTAATGTAGTCTTATGCAATACTCTTGTAGTCTTGCAACA
TGGTAACGATGAGTTAGCAACATGCCTTACAAGGAGAGAAAAAGCACCGTGCATGCCGATTGGTGGAAGT
AAGGTGGTACGATCGTGCCTTATTAGGAAGGCAACAGACGGGTCTGACATGGATTGGACGAACCACTGAA
TTGCCGCATTGCAGAGATATTGTATTTAAGTGCCTAGCTCGATACATAAACGGGTCTCTCTGGTTAGACC
AGATCTGAGCCTGGGAGCTCTCTGGCTAACTAGGGAACCCACTGCTTAAGCCTCAATAAAGCTTGCCTTG
AGTGCTTCAAGTAGTGTGTGCCCGTCTGTTGTGTGACTCTGGTAACTAGAGATCCCTCAGACCCTTTTAG
TCAGTGTGGAAAATCTCTAGCAGTGGCGCCCGAACAGGGACTTGAAAGCGAAAGGGAAACCAGAGGAGCT
CTCTCGACGCAGGACTCGGCTTGCTGAAGCGCGCACGGCAAGAGGCGAGGGGCGGCGACTGGTGAGTACG
CCAAAAATTTTGACTAGCGGAGGCTAGAAGGAGAGAGATGGGTGCGAGAGCGTCAGTATTAAGCGGGGGA
GAATTAGATCGCGATGGGAAAAAATTCGGTTAAGGCCAGGGGGAAAGAAAAAATATAAATTAAAACATAT
AGTATGGGCAAGCAGGGAGCTAGAACGATTCGCAGTTAATCCTGGCCTGTTAGAAACATCAGAAGGCTGT
AGACAAATACTGGGACAGCTACAACCATCCCTTCAGACAGGATCAGAAGAACTTAGATCATTATATAATA
CAGTAGCAACCCTCTATTGTGTGCATCAAAGGATAGAGATAAAAGACACCAAGGAAGCTTTAGACAAGAT
AGAGGAAGAGCAAAACAAAAGTAAGACCACCGCACAGCAAGCGGCCGCTGATCTTCAGACCTGGAGGAGG
AGATATGAGGGACAATTGGAGAAGTGAATTATATAAATATAAAGTAGTAAAAATTGAACCATTAGGAGTA
GCACCCACCAAGGCAAAGAGAAGAGTGGTGCAGAGAGAAAAAAGAGCAGTGGGAATAGGAGCTTTGTTCC
TTGGGTTCTTGGGAGCAGCAGGAAGCACTATGGGCGCAGCGTCAATGACGCTGACGGTACAGGCCAGACA
ATTATTGTCTGGTATAGTGCAGCAGCAGAACAATTTGCTGAGGGCTATTGAGGCGCAACAGCATCTGTTG
CAACTCACAGTCTGGGGCATCAAGCAGCTCCAGGCAAGAATCCTGGCTGTGGAAAGATACCTAAAGGATC
AACAGCTCCTGGGGATTTGGGGTTGCTCTGGAAAACTCATTTGCACCACTGCTGTGCCTTGGAATGCTAG
TTGGAGTAATAAATCTCTGGAACAGATTTGGAATCACACGACCTGGATGGAGTGGGACAGAGAAATTAAC
AATTACACAAGCTTAATACACTCCTTAATTGAAGAATCGCAAAACCAGCAAGAAAAGAATGAACAAGAAT
TATTGGAATTAGATAAATGGGCAAGTTTGTGGAATTGGTTTAACATAACAAATTGGCTGTGGTATATAAA
ATTATTCATAATGATAGTAGGAGGCTTGGTAGGTTTAAGAATAGTTTTTGCTGTACTTTCTATAGTGAAT
AGAGTTAGGCAGGGATATTCACCATTATCGTTTCAGACCCACCTCCCAACCCCGAGGGGACCCAGAGAGG
GCCTATTTCCCATGATTCCTTCATATTTGCATATACGATACAAGGCTGTTAGAGAGATAATTAGAATTAA
TTTGACTGTAAACACAAAGATATTAGTACAAAATACGTGACGTAGAAAGTAATAATTTCTTGGGTAGTTT
GCAGTTTTAAAATTATGTTTTAAAATGGACTATCATATGCTTACCGTAACTTGAAAGTATTTCGATTTCT
TGGCTTTATACATCTTGTGGAAAGGACGAAACACCGGTGCTCGCAGATGCCGCCCAGGTTTTAGAGCTAG
AAATAGCAAGTTAAAATAAGGCTAGTCCGTTATCAACTTGAAAAAGTGGCACCGAGTCGGTGCTTTTTTG
AACGCTGACGTCATCAACCCGCTCCAAGGAATCGCGGGCCCAGTGTCACTAGGCGGGAACACCCAGCGCG
CGTGCGCCCTGGCAGGAAGATGGCTGTGAGGGACAGGGGAGTGGCGCCCTGCAATATTTGCATGTCGCTA
TGTGTTCTGGGAAATCACCATAAACGTGAAATGTCTTTGGATTTGGGAGTCTTATAAGTTCTGTATGAGA
CCACTCTTTCCCCAGGAACTCGTCGTTGAAGGGTTTTAGAGCTAGAAATAGCAAGTTAAAATAAGGCTAG
TCCGTTATCAACTTGAAAAAGTGGCACCGAGTCGGTGCTTTTTTAAGCTTGGCGTAACTAGATCTTGAGA
CAAATGGCAGTATTCATCCACAATTTTAAAAGAAAAGGGGGGATTGGGGGGTACAGTGCAGGGGAAAGAA
TAGTAGACATAATAGCAACAGACATACAAACTAAAGAATTACAAAAACAAATTACAAAAATTCAAAATTT
TCGGGTTTATTACAGGGACAGCAGAGATCCACTTTGGCGCCGGCTCGAGGGGG
