>Addgene plasmid #140098 | pDECKO_mCherry_Rat_cebp-alfa | depositor partial sequence | sequence record 271381 | primer: GTACAAAATACGTGACGTAG
AATTNTTGGNTAGTTTGCAGTTTTAAATTATGTTTTAAAATGGACTATCATATGCTTACCGTAACTTGAA
AGTATTTCGATTTCTTGGCTTTATATATCTTGTGGAAAGGACGAAACACCGGTGCTCGCAGATGCCGCCC
AGGTTTTAGAGCTAGAAATAGCAAGTTAAAATAAGGCTAGTCCGTTATCAACTTGAAAAAGTGGCACCGA
GTCGGTGCTTTTTTGAACGCTGACGTCATCAACCCGCTCCAAGGAATCGCGGGCCCAGTGTCACTAGGCG
GGAACACCCAGCGCGCGTGCGCCCTGGCAGGAAGATGGCTGTGAGGGACAGGGGAGTGGCGCCCTGCAAT
ATTTGCATGTCGCTATGTGTTCTGGGAAATCACCATAAACGTGAAATGTCTTTGGATTTGGGAGTCTTAT
AAGTTCTGTATGAGACCACTCTTTCCCCAGGAACTCGTCGTTGAAGGGTTTTAGAGCTAGAAATAGCAAG
TTAAAATAAGGCTAGTCCGTTATCAACTTGAAAAAGTGGCACCGAGTCGGTGCTTTTTTAAGCTTGGCGT
AACTAGATCTTGAGACAAATGGCAGTATTCATCCACAATTTTAAAAGAAAAGGGGGGATTGGGGGGTACA
GTGCAGGGGAAAGAATAGTAGACATAATAGCAACAGACATACAAACTAAAGAATTACAAAAACAAATTAC
A
